>Addgene plasmid #171316 | pFTK044 | addgene full sequence | sequence record 350873 | Addgene NGS Result
GTGGCTCTTCAGTGGACGAAAGGGCCTCGTGATACGCCTATTTTTATAGGTTAATGTCATGATAATAATG
GTTTCTTAGACGTCAGGTGGCACTTTTCGGGGAAATGTGCGCGGAACCCCTATTTGTTTATTTTTCTAAA
TACATTCAAATATGTATCCGCTCATGAGACAATAACCCTGATAAATGCTTCAATAATATTGAAAAAGGAA
GAGTATGCGCTCACGCAACTGGTCCAGAACCTTGACCGAACGCAGCGGTGGTAACGGCGCAGTGGCGGTT
TTCATGGCTTGTTATGACTGTTTTTTTTTGGGGTACAGTCTATGCCTCGGGCATCCAAGCAGCAAGCGCG
TTACGCCGTGGGTCGATGTTTGATGTTATGGAGCAGCAACGATGTTACGCAGCAGGGCAGTCGCCCTAAA
ACAAAGTTAAACATCATGAGGGAAGCGGTGATCGCCGAAGTATCGACTCAACTATCAGAGGTAGTTGGCG
TCATCGAGCGCCATCTCGAACCGACGTTGCTGGCCGTACATTTGTACGGCTCCGCAGTGGATGGCGGCCT
GAAGCCACACAGCGATATTGATTTGCTGGTTACGGTGACCGTAAGGCTTGATGAAACAACGCGGCGAGCT
TTGATCAACGACCTTTTGGAAACTTCGGCTTCCCCTGGAGAGAGCGAGATTCTCCGCGCTGTAGAAGTCA
CCATTGTTGTGCACGACGACATCATTCCGTGGCGTTATCCAGCTAAGCGCGAACTGCAATTTGGAGAATG
GCAGCGCAATGACATTCTTGCAGGTATCTTCGAGCCAGCCACGATCGACATTGATCTGGCTATCTTGCTG
ACAAAAGCAAGAGAACATAGCGTTGCCTTGGTAGGTCCAGCGGCGGAGGAACTCTTTGATCCGGTTCCTG
AACAGGATCTATTTGAGGCGCTAAATGAAACCTTAACGCTATGGAACTCGCCGCCCGACTGGGCTGGCGA
TGAGCGAAATGTAGTGCTTACGTTGTCCCGCATTTGGTACAGCGCAGTAACCGGCAAAATCGCGCCGAAG
GATGTCGCTGCCGACTGGGCAATGGAGCGCCTGCCGGCCCAGTATCAGCCCGTCATACTTGAAGCTAGAC
AGGCTTATCTTGGACAAGAAGAAGATCGCTTGGCCTCGCGCGCAGATCAGTTGGAAGAATTTGTCCATTA
CGTAAAAGGCGAGATCACCAAGGTAGTCGGCAAATAACTGTCAGACCAAGTTTACTCATATATACTTTAG
ATTGATTTAAAACTTCATTTTTAATTTAAAAGGATCTAGGTGAAGATCCTTTTTGATAATCTCATGACCA
AAATCCCTTAACGTGAGTTTTCGTTCCACTGAGCGTCAGACCCCGTAGAAAAGATCAAAGGATCTTCTTG
AGATCCTTTTTTTCTGCGCGTAATCTGCTGCTTGCAAACAAAAAAACCACCGCTACCAGCGGTGGTTTGT
TTGCCGGATCAAGAGCTACCAACTCTTTTTCCGAAGGTAACTGGCTTCAGCAGAGCGCAGATACCAAATA
CTGTTCTTCTAGTGTAGCCGTAGTTAGGCCACCACTTCAAGAACTCTGTAGCACCGCCTACATACCTCGC
TCTGCTAATCCTGTTACCAGTGGCTGCTGCCAGTGGCGATAAGTCGTGTCTTACCGGGTTGGACTCAAGA
CGATAGTTACCGGATAAGGCGCAGCGGTCGGGCTGAACGGGGGGTTCGTGCACACAGCCCAGCTTGGAGC
GAACGACCTACACCGAACTGAGATACCTACAGCGTGAGCTATGAGAAAGCGCCACGCTTCCCGAAGGGAG
AAAGGCGGACAGGTATCCGGTAAGCGGCAGGGTCGGAACAGGAGAGCGCACGAGGGAGCTTCCAGGGGGA
AACGCCTGGTATCTTTATAGTCCTGTCGGGTTTCGCCACCTCTGACTTGAGCGTCGATTTTTGTGATGCT
CGTCAGGGGGGCGGAGCCTATGGAAAAACGCCAGCAACGCGGCCTTTTTACGGTTCCTGGCCTTTTGCTG
GCCTTTTGCTCACATGTTCTTTCCTGCGTTATCCCCTGATTCTGTGGATAACCGTATTACCGCCTTTGAG
TGAGCTGATACCGCTCGCCGCAGCCGAACGACCGAGCGCAGCGAGTCAGTGAGCGAGGAAGCGGAAGAGC
GCCCAATACGCAAACCGCCTCTCCCCGCGCGTTGGCCGATTCATTAATCACTCTGTGGTCTCAAATGGTG
AGCAAGGGCGAGGAGCTGTTCACCGGGGTGGTGCCCATCCTGGTCGAGCTGGACGGCGACGTAAACGGCC
ACAAGTTCAGCGTGTCCGGCGAGGGCGAGGGCGATGCCACCTACGGCAAGCTGACCCTGAAGTTCATCTG
CACCACCGGCAAGCTGCCCGTGCCCTGGCCCACCCTCGTGACCACCCTGACCTACGGCGTGCAGTGCTTC
AGCCGCTACCCCGACCACATGAAGCAGCACGACTTCTTCAAGTCCGCCATGCCCGAAGGCTACGTCCAGG
AGCGCACCATCTTCTTCAAGGACGACGGCAACTACAAGACCCGCGCCGAGGTGAAGTTCGAGGGCGACAC
CCTGGTGAACCGCATCGAGCTGAAGGGCATCGACTTCAAGGAGGACGGCAACATCCTGGGGCACAAGCTG
GAGTACAACTACAACAGCCACAACGTCTATATCATGGCCGACAAGCAGAAGAACGGCATCAAGGTGAACT
TCAAGATCCGCCACAACATCGAGGACGGCAGCGTGCAGCTCGCCGACCACTACCAGCAGAACACCCCCAT
CGGCGACGGCCCCGTGCTGCTGCCCGACAACCACTACCTGAGCACCCAGTCCGCCCTGAGCAAAGACCCC
AACGAGAAGCGCGATCACATGGTCCTGCTGGAGTTCGTGACCGCCGCCGGGATCACTCTCGGCATGGACG
AGCTGTACAAGCCAAAGAAGAAGCGGAAGGTCTAAGCTTTGAGACCACGAA
Features (pLannotate 1.2.2; 7 found; start..end, strand, type, name):
    110..214     +  promoter       AmpR promoter: bla
    205..285     -  CDS            int (fragment): INT2_ECOLX - Protein inferred from homology: Swiss-Prot protein existence level 3. Putative integrase believed to be involved in the insertion of antibiotic resistance genes into plasmids and transposons. From Escherichia coli.
    373..429     +  CDS            GmR (fragment): gentamycin acetyltransferase; aacC1; confers resistance to gentamycin
    436..1224    +  CDS            aadA: S3AD_ECOLX - Experimental evidence at protein level: Swiss-Prot protein existence level 1. Mediates bacterial resistance to the antibiotics streptomycin and spectinomycin. From Escherichia coli.
   1398..1986    +  rep_origin     ori: high-copy-number ColE1/pMB1/pBR322/pUC origin of replication
   2169..2218    +  CDS            lacI (fragment): lac repressor; lacI; The lac repressor binds to the lac operator to inhibit transcription in E. coli. This inhibition can be relieved by adding lactose or isopropyl-β-D-thiogalactopyranoside (IPTG).
   2235..2951    +  CDS            EGFP: EGFP is a basic (constitutively fluorescent) green fluorescent protein published in 1996, derived from Aequorea victoria. It is reported to be a rapidly-maturing weak dimer with moderate acid sensitivity.
