[The description below was written by a language model from this plasmid's Addgene catalogue record and pLannotate feature annotations shown in this document.]
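Description:
pFTK044 is a level 0 (LVL0) part plasmid from the Fungal Modular Cloning ToolKit, a synthetic biology collection for building expression constructs in filamentous fungi. It is built on the pICH41308 backbone, a small MoClo-style entry vector, and the sequenced plasmid is 2,991 nt long. It is propagated in E. coli from a high-copy ColE1/pUC-type origin. Selection uses spectinomycin, conferred by the aadA gene (which also gives streptomycin resistance), with an AmpR (bla) promoter annotated upstream of it. The short annotated fragments of an integrase, a gentamicin acetyltransferase and lacI appear to be non-functional remnants carried along with the resistance cassette and the backbone, not working genes.

The payload is a coding-sequence part described as an eGFP-NLS fluorescent reporter. The feature table identifies the EGFP open reading frame near the end of the sequence. The nuclear localisation signal named in the catalogue entry is not annotated separately, though it would be expected to direct the fluorescent protein to the nucleus. No fungal promoter or terminator is annotated next to the reporter. This fits a level 0 part, which holds a single standardised element and is not itself an expression unit. In modular cloning systems, such parts are usually excised with a Type IIS restriction enzyme and joined to promoter and terminator parts to form higher-level transcription units, but the record does not state the flanking cloning sites or overhangs. The catalogue lists the species as Penicillium, Aspergillus or other fungal sources, whereas EGFP itself derives from Aequorea victoria. The part would typically be used to build nuclear-targeted green fluorescent reporters for testing expression in fungal hosts.
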