Addgene plasmid #171316: pFTK044
Purpose: Part Plasmid Entry Vector (LVL0) from the Fungal Modular Cloning ToolKit.
Depositing lab: Arnold Driessen. Depositing organization: University of Groningen. Publication: Modular Synthetic Biology Toolkit for Filamentous Fungi. Mozsik L, Pohl C, Meyer V, Bovenberg RAL, Nygard Y, Driessen AJM. ACS Synth Biol. 2021 Nov 2. doi: 10.1021/acssynbio.1c00260. PubMed 34726388.
Backbone
  Vector backbone: pICH41308
  Vector type: Bacterial Expression, Yeast Expression, Synthetic Biology
Growth in bacteria
  Bacterial resistance: Spectinomycin, 50 μg/mL
  Growth temperature: 37°C
  Growth strain: DH5alpha
  Copy number: High Copy
Gene/Insert
  Gene/Insert name: eGFP-NLS fluorescent reporter
  Species: Penicillium, Aspergillus, or other fungal sources
  Mutation: n/a
  Cloning method: Restriction Enzyme; 5′ cloning site Unknown (unknown if destroyed)
Terms and licenses: Academic/Nonprofit Terms; Industry Terms: Not Available to Industry
How to cite: pFTK044 was a gift from Arnold Driessen (Addgene plasmid # 171316 ; http://n2t.net/addgene:171316 ; RRID:Addgene_171316)
